>Addgene plasmid #247767 | CD8a-AA358-361-GFP | addgene full sequence | sequence record 494675 | Addgene NGS Result
TAGTTATTAATAGTAATCAATTACGGGGTCATTAGTTCATAGCCCATATATGGAGTTCCGCGTTACATAA
CTTACGGTAAATGGCCCGCCTGGCTGACCGCCCAACGACCCCCGCCCATTGACGTCAATAATGACGTATG
TTCCCATAGTAACGCCAATAGGGACTTTCCATTGACGTCAATGGGTGGAGTATTTACGGTAAACTGCCCA
CTTGGCAGTACATCAAGTGTATCATATGCCAAGTACGCCCCCTATTGACGTCAATGACGGTAAATGGCCC
GCCTGGCATTATGCCCAGTACATGACCTTATGGGACTTTCCTACTTGGCAGTACATCTACGTATTAGTCA
TCGCTATTACCATGGTGATGCGGTTTTGGCAGTACATCAATGGGCGTGGATAGCGGTTTGACTCACGGGG
ATTTCCAAGTCTCCACCCCATTGACGTCAATGGGAGTTTGTTTTGGCACCAAAATCAACGGGACTTTCCA
AAATGTCGTAACAACTCCGCCCCATTGACGCAAATGGGCGGTAGGCGTGTACGGTGGGAGGTCTATATAA
GCAGAGCTGGTTTAGTGAACCGTCAGATCCGCTAGCGCTACCGGACTCAGATCTCGAGATGGCCTTACCA
GTGACCGCCTTGCTCCTGCCGCTGGCCTTGCTGCTCCACGCCGCCAGGCCG
[360 nt withheld, positions 682-1041]
GCGCCGCGACCACCAACACCGGCGCCCACCATCGCGTCGCAGCCCCTGTCCCTGCGCCCAGAGGCGTGCC
GGCCAGCGGCGGGGGGCGCAGTGCACACGAGGGGGCTGGACTTCGCCTGTGATATCTACATCTGGGCGCC
CTTGGCCGGGACTTGTGGGGTCCTTCTCCTGTCACTGGTTATCACCGAATTCAAACGGGTAGAACCACAG
GATCCACCGGTCGCCACCATGGTGAGCAAGGGCGAGGAGCTGTTCACCGGGGTGGTGCCCATCCTGGTCG
AGCTGGACGGCGACGTAAACGGCCACAAGTTCAGCGTGTCCGGCGAGGGCGAGGGCGATGCCACCTACGG
CAAGCTGACCCTGAAGTTCATCTGCACCACCGGCAAGCTGCCCGTGCCCTGGCCCACCCTCGTGACCACC
CTGACCTACGGCGTGCAGTGCTTCAGCCGCTACCCCGACCACATGAAGCAGCACGACTTCTTCAAGTCCG
CCATGCCCGAAGGCTACGTCCAGGAGCGCACCATCTTCTTCAAGGACGACGGCAACTACAAGACCCGCGC
CGAGGTGAAGTTCGAGGGCGACACCCTGGTGAACCGCATCGAGCTGAAGGGCATCGACTTCAAGGAGGAC
GGCAACATCCTGGGGCACAAGCTGGAGTACAACTACAACAGCCACAACGTCTATATCATGGCCGACAAGC
AGAAGAACGGCATCAAGGTGAACTTCAAGATCCGCCACAACATCGAGGACGGCAGCGTGCAGCTCGCCGA
CCACTACCAGCAGAACACCCCCATCGGCGACGGCCCCGTGCTGCTGCCCGACAACCACTACCTGAGCACC
CAGTCCGCCCTGAGCAAAGACCCCAACGAGAAGCGCGATCACATGGTCCTGCTGGAGTTCGTGACCGCCG
CCGGGATCACTCTCGGCATGGACGAGCTGTACAAGTAAAGCGGCCGCGACTCTAGATCATAATCAGCCAT
ACCACATTTGTAGAGGTTTTACTTGCTTTAAAAAACCTCCCACACCTCCCCCTGAACCTGAAACATAAAA
TGAATGCAATTGTTGTTGTTAACTTGTTTATTGCAGCTTATAATGGTTACAAATAAAGCAATAGCATCAC
AAATTTCACAAATAAAGCATTTTTTTCACTGCATTCTAGTTGTGGTTTGTCCAAACTCATCAATGTATCT
TAAGGCGTAAATTGTAAGCGTTAATATTTTGTTAAAATTCGCGTTAAATTTTTGTTAAATCAGCTCATTT
TTTAACCAATAGGCCGAAATCGGCAAAATCCCTTATAAATCAAAAGAATAGACCGAGATAGGGT
[37 nt withheld, positions 2366-2402]
AAAGAACGTGGACTCCAACGTCAAAGG
[49 nt withheld, positions 2430-2478]
T
[91 nt withheld, positions 2480-2570]
G
[124 nt withheld, positions 2572-2695]
CAGGTGGCACTTTTCGGGGAAATGTGCGCGGAACCCCTATTTGTTTATTTTTCTAAATACATTCAAATAT
GTATCCGCTCATGAGACAATAACCCTGATAAATGCTTCAATAATATTGAAAAAGGAAGAGTCCTGAGGCG
GAAAGAACCAGCTGTGGAATGTGTGTCAGTTAGGGTGTGGAAAGTCCCCAGGCTCCCCAGCAGGCAGAAG
TATGCAAAGCATGCATCTCAATTAGTCAGCAACCAGGTGTGGAAAGTCCCCAGGCTCCCCAGCAGGCAGA
AGTATGCAAAGCATGCATCTCAATTAGTCAGCAACCATAGTCCCGCCCCTAACTCCGCCCATCCCGCCCC
TAACTCCGCCCAGTTCCGCCCATTCTCCGCCCCATGGCTGACTAATTTTTTTTATTTATGCAGAGGCCGA
GGCCGCCTCGGCCTCTGAGCTATTCCAGAAGTAGTGAGGAGGCTTTTTTGGAGGCCTAGGCTTTTGCAAA
GATCGATCAAGAGACAGGATGAGGATCGTTTCGCATGATTGAACAAGATGGATTGCACGCAGGTTCTCCG
GCCGCTTGGGTGGAGAGGCTATTCGGCTATGACTGGGCACAACAGACAATCGGCTGCTCTGATGCCGCCG
TGTTCCGGCTGTCAGCGCAGGGGCGCCCGGTTCTTTTTGTCAAGACCGACCTGTCCGGTGCCCTGAATGA
ACTGCAAGACGAGGCAGCGCGGCTATCGTGGCTGGCCACGACGGGCGTTCCTTGCGCAGCTGTGCTCGAC
GTTGTCACTGAAGCGGGAAGGGACTGGCTGCTATTGGGCGAAGTGCCGGGGCAGGATCTCCTGTCATCTC
ACCTTGCTCCTGCCGAGAAAGTATCCATCATGGCTGATGCAATGCGGCGGCTGCATACGCTTGATCCGGC
TACCTGCCCATTCGACCACCAAGCGAAACATCGCATCGAGCGAGCACGTACTCGGATGGAAGCCGGTCTT
GTCGATCAGGATGATCTGGACGAAGAGCATCAGGGGCTCGCGCCAGCCGAACTGTTCGCCAGGCTCAAGG
CGAGCATGCCCGACGGCGAGGATCTCGTCGTGACCCATGGCGATGCCTGCTTGCCGAATATCATGGTGGA
AAATGGCCGCTTTTCTGGATTCATCGACTGTGGCCGGCTGGGTGTGGCGGACCGCTATCAGGACATAGCG
TTGGCTACCCGTGATATTGCTGAAGAGCTTGGCGGCGAATGGGCTGACCGCTTCCTCGTGCTTTACGGTA
TCGCCGCTCCCGATTCGCAGCGCATCGCCTTCTATCGCCTTCTTGACGAGTTCTTCTGAGCGGGACTCTG
GGGTTCGAAATGACCGACCAAGCGACGCCCAACCTGCCATCACGAGATTTCGATTCCACCGCCGCCTTCT
ATGAAAGGTTGGGCTTCGGAATCGTTTTCCGGGACGCCGGCTGGATGATCCTCCAGCGCGGGGATCTCAT
GCTGGAGTTCTTCGCCCACCCTAGGGGGAGGCTAACTGAAACACGGAAGGAGACAATACCGGAAGGAACC
CGCGCTATGACGGCAATAAAAAGACAGAATAAAACGCACGGTGTTGGGTCGTTTGTTCATAAACGCGGGG
TTCGGTCCCAGGGCTGGCACTCTGTCGATACCCCACCGAGACCCCATTGGGGCCAATACGCCCGCGTTTC
TTCCTTTTCCCCACCCCACCCCCCAAGTTCGGGTGAAGGCCCAGGGCTCGCAGCCAACGTCGGGGCGGCA
GGCCCTGCCATAGCCTCAGGTTACTCATATATACTTTAGATTGATTTAAAACTTCATTTTTAATTTAAAA
GGATCTAGGTGAAGATCCTTTTTGATAATCTCATGACCAAAATCCCTTAACGTGAGTTTTCGTTCCACTG
AGCGTCAGACCCCGTAGAAAAGATCAAAGGATCTTCTTGAGATCCTTTTTTTCTGCGCGTAATCTGCTGC
TTGCAAACAAAAAAACCACCGCTACCAGCGGTGGTTTGTTTGCCGGATCAAGAGCTACCAACTCTTTTTC
CGAAGGTAACTGGCTTCAGCAGAGCGCAGATACCAAATACTGTTCTTCTAGTGTAGCCGTAGTTAGGCCA
CCACTTCAAGAACTCTGTAGCACCGCCTACATACCTCGCTCTGCTAATCCTGTTACCAGTGGCTGCTGCC
AGTGGCGATAAGTCGTGTCTTACCGGGTTGGACTCAAGACGATAGTTACCGGATAAGGCGCAGCGGTCGG
GCTGAACGGGGGGTTCGTGCACACAGCCCAGCTTGGAGCGAACGACCTACACCGAACTGAGATACCTACA
GCGTGAGCTATGAGAAAGCGCCACGCTTCCCGAAGGGAGAAAGGCGGACAGGTATCCGGTAAGCGGCAGG
GTCGGAACAGGAGAGCGCACGAGGGAGCTTCCAGGGGGAAACGCCTGGTATCTTTATAGTCCTGTCGGGT
TTCGCCACCTCTGACTTGAGCGTCGATTTTTGTGATGCTCGTCAGGGGGGCGGAGCCTATGGAAAAACGC
CAGCAACGCGGCCTTTTTACGGTTCCTGGCCTTTTGCTGGCCTTTTGCTCACATGTTCTTTCCTGCGTTA
TCCCCTGATTCTGTGGATAACCGTATTACCGCCATGCAT
Features (pLannotate 1.2.2; 15 found; start..end, strand, type, name):
     61..364     +  enhancer       CMV enhancer: human cytomegalovirus immediate early enhancer
    365..568     +  promoter       CMV promoter: human cytomegalovirus (CMV) immediate early promoter
    591..618     +  misc_feature   MCS (fragment): multiple cloning site
    619..1227    +  CDS            CD8A (fragment) (sequence partly withheld): CD8A_HUMAN - Also known as MAL. Experimental evidence at protein level: Swiss-Prot protein existence level 1. Integral membrane glycoprotein that plays an essential role in the immune response and serves multiple functions in responses against both external and internal offenses. In T-cells, functions primarily as a coreceptor for MHC class I molecule:peptide complex. The antigens presented by class I peptides are derived from cytosolic proteins while class II derived from extracellular proteins. Interacts simultaneously with the T-cell receptor (TCR) and the MHC class I proteins presented by
   1270..1989    +  CDS            EGFP: the original enhanced GFP (Yang et al., 1996) mammalian codon-optimized
   2006..2089    +  CDS            large T antigen (fragment): large T antigen from SV40 (simian virus 40)
   2112..2233    +  polyA_signal   SV40 poly(A) signal: SV40 polyadenylation signal
   2267..2695    -  rep_origin     f1 ori (sequence partly withheld): f1 bacteriophage origin of replication; arrow indicates direction of (+) strand synthesis
   2722..2826    +  promoter       AmpR promoter: bla
   2828..3185    +  promoter       SV40 promoter: SV40 enhancer and early promoter
   3220..4014    +  CDS            NeoR/KanR: aminoglycoside phosphotransferase from Tn5; aph(3')-II (or nptII); confers resistance to neomycin, kanamycin, and G418 (Geneticin®)
   4035..4187    +  CDS            ble (fragment): BLE_KLEPN - Experimental evidence at protein level: Swiss-Prot protein existence level 1. Binding protein with a strong affinity to the bleomycin family of antibiotics. Binds to CL990; an antimitotic-antibiotic compound. From Klebsiella pneumoniae.
   4246..4293    +  polyA_signal   HSV TK poly(A) signal: herpes simplex virus thymidine kinase polyadenylation signal (Cole and Stacy, 1985)
   4384..4400    -  polyA_signal   bGH poly(A) signal (fragment): bovine growth hormone polyadenylation signal
   4622..5210    +  rep_origin     ori: high-copy-number ColE1/pMB1/pBR322/pUC origin of replication
