[The description below was written by a language model from this plasmid's Addgene catalogue record and pLannotate feature annotations shown in this document.]
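Description:
CD8a-AA358-361-GFP is a mammalian expression plasmid of about 5.3 kb, built on the CD8a-(Δcyto)-GFP backbone, whose layout resembles an EGFP-N-type vector. The CMV immediate-early enhancer and promoter drive a single fusion open reading frame. It consists of a fragment of human CD8A (per the backbone name, lacking its cytosolic tail), a very short segment of human ARL13B cloned between EcoRI and BamHI sites, and a C-terminal EGFP, followed by the SV40 polyadenylation signal. The ARL13B piece is too small to be annotated in the feature table and would sit in the short gap between the CD8A and EGFP coding regions. The record is inconsistent about its extent: the name and purpose give amino acids 358-361, the mutation field says 354-361, and the stated insert size is 15 bp.

The plasmid replicates in E. coli from a high-copy ColE1/pUC-type origin and also carries an f1 origin. A single NeoR/KanR (Tn5 aminoglycoside phosphotransferase) gene serves both hosts. A bacterial promoter provides kanamycin resistance in E. coli, while the SV40 early promoter and the HSV TK poly(A) signal allow G418 selection of transfected mammalian cells. The small large T antigen, ble and bGH poly(A) fragments appear to be backbone remnants rather than functional parts.

In this design, CD8a acts as a neutral transmembrane reporter. Attaching a candidate sorting sequence in place of its cytosolic tail and imaging the GFP tests whether that sequence directs membrane trafficking. According to the associated publication title, the work concerns the RVEP motif-containing ciliary targeting sequence of Arl13b and its interaction with Rab8 and TNPO1, so this chimera is presumably used to test whether the minimal segment affects ciliary localisation.
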