Addgene plasmid #247767: CD8a-AA358-361-GFP
Purpose: Expresses CD8a fused with a segment of the Arl13b protein (amino acids 358-361) and GFP-tagged
Depositing lab: Lei Lu. Depositing organization: Nanyang Technological University (NTU). Publication: Rab8 and TNPO1 are ciliary transport adaptors for GTPase Arl13b by interacting with its RVEP motif containing ciliary targeting sequence. Mahajan D, Madugula V, Lu L. J Biol Chem. 2023 May;299(5):104604. doi: 10.1016/j.jbc.2023.104604. Epub 2023 Mar 11. PubMed 36907439.
Backbone
  Vector backbone: CD8a-(Δcyto)-GFP
  Backbone manufacturer: Madugula et al J Cell Sci. 2016
  Backbone size w/o insert (bp): 5000
  Total vector size (bp): 5327
  Vector type: Mammalian Expression
  Selectable markers: Neomycin (select with G418)
Growth in bacteria
  Bacterial resistance: Kanamycin, 50 μg/mL
  Growth temperature: 37°C
  Growth strain: DH5alpha
  Copy number: Unknown
Gene/Insert
  Gene/Insert name: Arl13b
  Species: H. sapiens (human)
  Insert size (bp): 15
  Mutation: Amino acids 354-361 are inserted
  Entrez Gene: ARL13B (a.k.a. ARL2L1, JBTS8)
  Promoter: CMV promoter
  Tag / fusion protein: EGFP (C terminal on backbone)
  Cloning method: Restriction Enzyme; 5′ cloning site EcoRI (unknown if destroyed); 3′ cloning site BamHI (unknown if destroyed)
  Sequencing primers: 5′ CMV Promoter; 3′ EGFP-N
Terms and licenses: Academic/Nonprofit Terms; Industry Terms: Not Available to Industry
How to cite: CD8a-AA358-361-GFP was a gift from Lei Lu (Addgene plasmid # 247767 ; http://n2t.net/addgene:247767 ; RRID:Addgene_247767)
